>Addgene plasmid #19517 | pcDNA5/FRT/TO V5 DNAK | depositor full sequence | sequence record 9153 | Author sequence
GACGGATCGGGAGATCTCCCGATCCCCTATGGTGCACTCTCAGTACAATCTGCTCTGATGCCGCATAGTT
AAGCCAGTATCTGCTCCCTGCTTGTGTGTTGGAGGTCGCTGAGTAGTGCGCGAGCAAAATTTAAGCTACA
ACAAGGCAAGGCTTGACCGACAATTGCATGAAGAATCTGCTTAGGGTTAGGCGTTTTGCGCTGCTTCGCG
ATGTACGGGCCAGATATACGCGTTGACATTGATTATTGACTAGTTATTAATAGTAATCAATTACGGGGTC
ATTAGTTCATAGCCCATATATGGAGTTCCGCGTTACATAACTTACGGTAAATGGCCCGCCTGGCTGACCG
CCCAACGACCCCCGCCCATTGACGTCAATAATGACGTATGTTCCCATAGTAACGCCAATAGGGACTTTCC
ATTGACGTCAATGGGTGGAGTATTTACGGTAAACTGCCCACTTGGCAGTACATCAAGTGTATCATATGCC
AAGTACGCCCCCTATTGACGTCAATGACGGTAAATGGCCCGCCTGGCATTATGCCCAGTACATGACCTTA
TGGGACTTTCCTACTTGGCAGTACATCTACGTATTAGTCATCGCTATTACCATGGTGATGCGGTTTTGGC
AGTACATCAATGGGCGTGGATAGCGGTTTGACTCACGGGGATTTCCAAGTCTCCACCCCATTGACGTCAA
TGGGAGTTTGTTTTGGCACCAAAATCAACGGGACTTTCCAAAATGTCGTAACAACTCCGCCCCATTGACG
CAAATGGGCGGTAGGCGTGTACGGTGGGAGGTCTATATAAGCAGAGCTCTCCCTATCAGTGATAGAGATC
TCCCTATCAGTGATAGAGATCGTCGACGAGCTCGTTTAGTGAACCGTCAGATCGCCTGGAGACGCCATCC
ACGCTGTTTTGACCTCCATAGAAGACACCGGGACCGATCCAGCCTCCGGACTCTAGCGTTTAAACTTAAG
CTTGAATTCACCATGGGTAAGCCTATCCCTAACCCTCTCCTCGGTCTCGATTCTACGGGATCCACCATGG
GTAAAATAATTGGTATCGACCTGGGTACTACCAACTCTTGTGTAGCGATTATGGATGGCACCACTCCTCG
CGTGCTGGAGAACGCCGAAGGCGATCGCACCACGCCTTCTATCATTGCCTATACCCAGGATGGTGAAACT
CTAGTTGGTCAGCCGGCTAAACGTCAGGCAGTGACGAACCCGCAAAACACTCTGTTTGCGATTAAACGCC
TGATTGGTCGCCGCTTCCAGGACGAAGAAGTACAGCGTGATGTTTCCATCATGCCGTTCAAAATTATTGC
TGCTGATAACGGCGACGCATGGGTCGAAGTTAAAGGCCAGAAAATGGCACCGCCGCAGATTTCTGCTGAA
GTGCTGAAAAAAATGAAGAAAACCGCTGAAGATTACCTGGGTGAACCGGTAACTGAAGCTGTTATCACCG
TACCGGCATACTTTAACGATGCTCAGCGTCAGGCAACCAAAGACGCAGGCCGTATCGCTGGTCTGGAAGT
AAAACGTATCATCAACGAACCGACCGCAGCTGCGCTGGCTTACGGTCTGGACAAAGGCACTGGCAACCGT
ACTATCGCGGTTTATGACCTGGGTGGTGGTACTTTCGATATTTCTATTATCGAAATCGACGAAGTTGACG
GCGAAAAAACCTTCGAAGTTCTGGCAACCAACGGTGATACCCACCTGGGGGGTGAAGACTTCGACAGCCG
TCTGATCAACTATCTGGTTGAAGAATTCAAGAAAGATCAGGGCATTGACCTGCGCAACGATCCGCTGGCA
ATGCAGCGCCTGAAAGAAGCGGCAGAAAAAGCGAAAATCGAACTGTCTTCCGCTCAGCAGACCGACGTTA
ACCTGCCATACATCACTGCAGACGCGACCGGTCCGAAACACATGAACATCAAAGTGACTCGTGCGAAACT
GGAAAGCCTGGTTGAAGATCTGGTAAACCGTTCCATTGAGCCGCTGAAAGTTGCACTGCAGGACGCTGGC
CTGTCCGTATCTGATATCGACGACGTTATCCTCGTTGGTGGTCAGACTCGTATGCCAATGGTTCAGAAGA
AAGTTGCTGAGTTCTTTGGTAAAGAGCCGCGTAAAGACGTTAACCCGGACGAAGCTGTAGCAATCGGTGC
TGCTGTTCAGGGTGGTGTTCTGACTGGTGACGTAAAAGACGTACTGCTGCTGGACGTTACCCCGCTGTCT
CTGGGTATCGAAACCATGGGCGGTGTGATGACGACGCTGATCGCGAAAAACACCACTATCCCGACCAAGC
ACAGCCAGGTGTTCTCTACCGCTGAAGACAACCAGTCTGCGGTAACCATCCATGTGCTGCAGGGTGAACG
TAAACGTGCGGCTGATAACAAATCTCTGGGTCAGTTCAACCTAGATGGTATCAACCCGGCACCGCGCGGC
ATGCCGCAGATCGAAGTTACCTTCGATATCGATGCTGACGGTATCCTGCACGTTTCCGCGAAAGATAAAA
ACAGCGGTAAAGAGCAGAAGATCACCATCAAGGCTTCTTCTGGT
[288 nt withheld, positions 2565-2852]
CAGCAGCAACATGCCCAGCAGCAGACTGCCGGTGCTGATGCTTCTGCAAACAACGCGAAAGATGACGATG
TTGTCGACGCTGAATTTGAAGAAGTCAAAGACAAAAAATAATCGCCCTATAAACGGGTAATTATACTGAC
ACGGGGCGGCCGCTCGAGTCTAGAGGGCCCGTTTAAACCCGCTGATCAGCCTCGACTGTGCCTTCTAGTT
GCCAGCCATCTGTTGTTTGCCCCTCCCCCGTGCCTTCCTTGACCCTGGAAGGTGCCACTCCCACTGTCCT
TTCCTAATAAAATGAGGAAATTGCATCGCATTGTCTGAGTAGGTGTCATTCTATTCTGGGGGGTGGGGTG
GGGCAGGACAGCAAGGGGGAGGATTGGGAAGACAATAGCAGGCATGCTGGGGATGCGGTGGGCTCTATGG
CTTCTGAGGCGGAAAGAACCAGCTGGGGCTCTAGGGGGTATCCCC
[124 nt withheld, positions 3318-3441]
C
[91 nt withheld, positions 3443-3533]
AGGGTGATGGTTCACGTACCTAGAAGTTCCTATTCCGAAGTTCCTATTCTCTAGAAAGTATAGGAACTTC
CTTGGCCAAAAAGCCTGAACTCACCGCGACGTCTGTCGAGAAGTTTCTGATCGAAAAGTTCGACAGCGTC
TCCGACCTGATGCAGCTCTCGGAGGGCGAAGAATCTCGTGCTTTCAGCTTCGATGTAGGAGGGCGTGGAT
ATGTCCTGCGGGTAAATAGCTGCGCCGATGGTTTCTACAAAGATCGTTATGTTTATCGGCACTTTGCATC
GGCCGCGCTCCCGATTCCGGAAGTGCTTGACATTGGGGAATTCAGCGAGAGCCTGACCTATTGCATCTCC
CGCCGTGCACAGGGTGTCACGTTGCAAGACCTGCCTGAAACCGAACTGCCCGCTGTTCTGCAGCCGGTCG
CGGAGGCCATGGATGCGATCGCTGCGGCCGATCTTAGCCAGACGAGCGGGTTCGGCCCATTCGGACCGCA
AGGAATCGGTCAATACACTACATGGCGTGATTTCATATGCGCGATTGCTGATCCCCATGTGTATCACTGG
CAAACTGTGATGGACGACACCGTCAGTGCGTCCGTCGCGCAGGCTCTCGATGAGCTGATGCTTTGGGCCG
AGGACTGCCCCGAAGTCCGGCACCTCGTGCACGCGGATTTCGGCTCCAACAATGTCCTGACGGACAATGG
CCGCATAACAGCGGTCATTGACTGGAGCGAGGCGATGTTCGGGGATTCCCAATACGAGGTCGCCAACATC
TTCTTCTGGAGGCCGTGGTTGGCTTGTATGGAGCAGCAGACGCGCTACTTCGAGCGGAGGCATCCGGAGC
TTGCAGGATCGCCGCGGCTCCGGGCGTATATGCTCCGCATTGGTCTTGACCAACTCTATCAGAGCTTGGT
TGACGGCAATTTCGATGATGCAGCTTGGGCGCAGGGTCGATGCGACGCAATCGTCCGATCCGGAGCCGGG
ACTGTCGGGCGTACACAAATCGCCCGCAGAAGCGCGGCCGTCTGGACCGATGGCTGTGTAGAAGTACTCG
CCGATAGTGGAAACCGACGCCCCAGCACTCGTCCGAGGGCAAAGGAATAGCACGTACTACGAGATTTCGA
TTCCACCGCCGCCTTCTATGAAAGGTTGGGCTTCGGAATCGTTTTCCGGGACGCCGGCTGGATGATCCTC
CAGCGCGGGGATCTCATGCTGGAGTTCTTCGCCCACCCCAACTTGTTTATTGCAGCTTATAATGGTTACA
AATAAAGCAATAGCATCACAAATTTCACAAATAAAGCATTTTTTTCACTGCATTCTAGTTGTGGTTTGTC
CAAACTCATCAATGTATCTTATCATGTCTGTATACCGTCGACCTCTAGCTAGAGCTTGGCGTAATCATGG
TCATAGCTGTTTCCTGTGTGAAATTGTTATCCGCTCACAATTCCACACAACATACGAGCCGGAAGCATAA
AGTGTAAAGCCTGGGGTGCCTAATGAGTGAGCTAACTCACATTAATTGCGTTGCGCTCACTGCCCGCTTT
CCAGTCGGGAAACCTGTCGTGCCAGCTGCATTAATGAATCGGCCAACGCGCGGGGAGAGGCGGTTTGCGT
ATTGGGCGCTCTTCCGCTTCCTCGCTCACTGACTCGCTGCGCTCGGTCGTTCGGCTGCGGCGAGCGGTAT
CAGCTCACTCAAAGGCGGTAATACGGTTATCCACAGAATCAGGGGATAACGCAGGAAAGAACATGTGAGC
AAAAGGCCAGCAAAAGGCCAGGAACCGTAAAAAGGCCGCGTTGCTGGCGTTTTTCCATAGGCTCCGCCCC
CCTGACGAGCATCACAAAAATCGACGCTCAAGTCAGAGGTGGCGAAACCCGACAGGACTATAAAGATACC
AGGCGTTTCCCCCTGGAAGCTCCCTCGTGCGCTCTCCTGTTCCGACCCTGCCGCTTACCGGATACCTGTC
CGCCTTTCTCCCTTCGGGAAGCGTGGCGCTTTCTCATAGCTCACGCTGTAGGTATCTCAGTTCGGTGTAG
GTCGTTCGCTCCAAGCTGGGCTGTGTGCACGAACCCCCCGTTCAGCCCGACCGCTGCGCCTTATCCGGTA
ACTATCGTCTTGAGTCCAACCCGGTAAGACACGACTTATCGCCACTGGCAGCAGCCACTGGTAACAGGAT
TAGCAGAGCGAGGTATGTAGGCGGTGCTACAGAGTTCTTGAAGTGGTGGCCTAACTACGGCTACACTAGA
AGAACAGTATTTGGTATCTGCGCTCTGCTGAAGCCAGTTACCTTCGGAAAAAGAGTTGGTAGCTCTTGAT
CCGGCAAACAAACCACCGCTGGTAGCGGTGGTTTTTTTGTTTGCAAGCAGCAGATTACGCGCAGAAAAAA
AGGATCTCAAGAAGATCCTTTGATCTTTTCTACGGGGTCTGACGCTCAGTGGAACGAAAACTCACGTTAA
GGGATTTTGGTCATGAGATTATCAAAAAGGATCTTCACCTAGATCCTTTTAAATTAAAAATGAAGTTTTA
AATCAATCTAAAGTATATATGAGTAAACTTGGTCTGACAGTTACCAATGCTTAATCAGTGAGGCACCTAT
CTCAGCGATCTGTCTATTTCGTTCATCCATAGTTGCCTGACTCCCCGTCGTGTAGATAACTACGATACGG
GAGGGCTTACCATCTGGCCCCAGTGCTGCAATGATACCGCGAGACCCACGCTCACCGGCTCCAGATTTAT
CAGCAATAAACCAGCCAGCCGGAAGGGCCGAGCGCAGAAGTGGTCCTGCAACTTTATCCGCCTCCATCCA
GTCTATTAATTGTTGCCGGGAAGCTAGAGTAAGTAGTTCGCCAGTTAATAGTTTGCGCAACGTTGTTGCC
ATTGCTACAGGCATCGTGGTGTCACGCTCGTCGTTTGGTATGGCTTCATTCAGCTCCGGTTCCCAACGAT
CAAGGCGAGTTACATGATCCCCCATGTTGTGCAAAAAAGCGGTTAGCTCCTTCGGTCCTCCGATCGTTGT
CAGAAGTAAGTTGGCCGCAGTGTTATCACTCATGGTTATGGCAGCACTGCATAATTCTCTTACTGTCATG
CCATCCGTAAGATGCTTTTCTGTGACTGGTGAGTACTCAACCAAGTCATTCTGAGAATAGTGTATGCGGC
GACCGAGTTGCTCTTGCCCGGCGTCAATACGGGATAATACCGCGCCACATAGCAGAACTTTAAAAGTGCT
CATCATTGGAAAACGTTCTTCGGGGCGAAAACTCTCAAGGATCTTACCGCTGTTGAGATCCAGTTCGATG
TAACCCACTCGTGCACCCAACTGATCTTCAGCATCTTTTACTTTCACCAGCGTTTCTGGGTGAGCAAAAA
CAGGAAGGCAAAATGCCGCAAAAAAGGGAATAAGGGCGACACGGAAATGTTGAATACTCATACTCTTCCT
TTTTCAATATTATTGAAGCATTTATCAGGGTTATTGTCTCATGAGCGGATACATATTTGAATGTATTTAG
AAAAATAAACAAATAGGGGTTCCGCGCACATTTCCCCGAAAAGTGCCACCTGACGTC
Features (pLannotate 1.2.2; 22 found; start..end, strand, type, name):
     28..80      -  misc_feature   bom (fragment): basis of mobility region from pBR322
    235..614     +  enhancer       CMV enhancer: human cytomegalovirus immediate early enhancer
    615..818     +  promoter       CMV promoter: human cytomegalovirus (CMV) immediate early promoter
    820..839     +  promoter       PLtetO-1 promoter (fragment): modified phage lambda PL promoter with tet operator sites (Lutz and Bujard, 1997)
    841..860     +  promoter       PLtetO-1 promoter (fragment): modified phage lambda PL promoter with tet operator sites (Lutz and Bujard, 1997)
    868..901     +  promoter       TRE3GV promoter (fragment): 3rd-generation Tet-responsive promoter that can be activated by binding of Tet-On® 3G, optimized for retroviral and lentiviral vectors
    996..1037    +  CDS            V5 tag: epitope tag from simian virus 5
   1047..2960    +  CDS            dnaK (sequence partly withheld): DNAK_ECOLI - Also known as groP, grpF, seg. Experimental evidence at protein level: Swiss-Prot protein existence level 1. Plays an essential role in the initiation of phage lambda DNA replication, where it acts in an ATP-dependent fashion with the DnaJ protein to release lambda O and P proteins from the preprimosomal complex. DnaK is also involved in chromosomal DNA replication, possibly through an analogous interaction with the DnaA protein. Also participates actively in the response to hyperosmotic shock. From Escherichia coli (strain K12).
   3048..3272    +  polyA_signal   bGH poly(A) signal: bovine growth hormone polyadenylation signal
   3276..3297    +  promoter       SV40 promoter (fragment): SV40 enhancer and early promoter
   3318..3551    +  rep_origin     f1 ori (fragment) (sequence partly withheld): f1 bacteriophage origin of replication; arrow indicates direction of (+) strand synthesis
   3556..3603    +  protein_bind   FRT: FLP-mediated recombination occurs in the 8-bp core sequence TCTAGAAA (Turan and Bode, 2011). FLP recombinase from the Saccharomyces cerevisiae 2μ plasmid
   3611..4633    +  CDS            HygR: aminoglycoside phosphotransferase from E. coli; aph(4)-Ia; confers resistance to hygromycin
   4643..4768    +  CDS            ble (fragment): BLE_KLEPN - Experimental evidence at protein level: Swiss-Prot protein existence level 1. Binding protein with a strong affinity to the bleomycin family of antibiotics. Binds to CL990; an antimitotic-antibiotic compound. From Klebsiella pneumoniae.
   4763..4884    +  polyA_signal   SV40 poly(A) signal: SV40 polyadenylation signal
   4957..4973    -  protein_bind   lac operator: The lac repressor binds to the lac operator to inhibit transcription in E. coli. This inhibition can be relieved by adding lactose or isopropyl-β-D-thiogalactopyranoside (IPTG). lac repressor encoded by lacI
   4981..5011    -  promoter       lac promoter: promoter for the E. coli lac operon
   5026..5047    -  protein_bind   CAP binding site: CAP binding activates transcription in the presence of cAMP. E. coli catabolite activator protein
   5060..5152    -  CDS            lacI (fragment): lac repressor; lacI; The lac repressor binds to the lac operator to inhibit transcription in E. coli. This inhibition can be relieved by adding lactose or isopropyl-β-D-thiogalactopyranoside (IPTG).
   5335..5923    -  rep_origin     ori: high-copy-number ColE1/pMB1/pBR322/pUC origin of replication
   6094..6954    -  CDS            AmpR: β-lactamase; bla; confers resistance to ampicillin, carbenicillin, and related antibiotics
   6955..7059    -  promoter       AmpR promoter: bla
