[The description below was written by a language model from this plasmid's Addgene catalogue record and pLannotate feature annotations shown in this document.]
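Description:
pcDNA5/FRT/TO V5 DNAK is a mammalian expression plasmid built on the Invitrogen pcDNA5/FRT/TO backbone, carrying the Escherichia coli Hsp70-type molecular chaperone DnaK with an N-terminal V5 epitope tag. The roughly 1.9 kb insert was placed between BamHI and NotI sites, both retained. In bacteria the plasmid is maintained at high copy from a ColE1/pUC-type origin and selected with ampicillin through the β-lactamase gene. A partial f1 origin and lac promoter/operator remnants are also annotated as backbone leftovers.

Expression of V5-DnaK is driven by the human CMV immediate early enhancer and promoter, followed by two short tet operator matches (annotated as PLtetO-1 and TRE fragments), and is terminated by the bovine growth hormone polyadenylation signal. This arrangement makes transcription repressible by the Tet repressor and inducible with tetracycline or doxycycline in cells that express the repressor, while behaving as a constitutive CMV cassette in cells that do not. Downstream lies a single FRT site directly ahead of the hygromycin resistance coding sequence and an SV40 poly(A) signal. No complete promoter is annotated upstream of this gene, consistent with a design in which FLP-mediated recombination into a genomic FRT site supplies the promoter, so that hygromycin selects for site-specific, single-copy integrants.

The construct belongs to an HSPH/HSPA/DNAJ chaperone expression library and is listed with the HSP70 family. The depositor's note about amplification from pooled human reference RNA is a general library disclaimer and does not obviously apply to this bacterial gene. The library was sequence verified only for the presence of the correct gene.
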