Addgene plasmid #19517: pcDNA5/FRT/TO V5 DNAK
Depositing lab: Harm Kampinga. Depositing organization: University Medical Center Groningen. Publication: Computational analysis of the human HSPH/HSPA/DNAJ family and cloning of a human HSPH/HSPA/DNAJ expression library. Hageman J, Kampinga HH. Cell Stress Chaperones. 2009 Jan;14(1):1-21. doi: 10.1007/s12192-008-0060-2. Epub 2008 Aug 7. PubMed 18686016.
Backbone
  Vector backbone: pcDNA5/FRT/TO
  Backbone manufacturer: Invitrogen
  Backbone size w/o insert (bp): 5137
  Vector type: Mammalian Expression
  Selectable markers: Hygromycin
Growth in bacteria
  Bacterial resistance: Ampicillin, 100 μg/mL
  Growth temperature: 37°C
  Growth strain: DH5alpha
  Copy number: High Copy
Gene/Insert
  Gene/Insert name: dnaK molecular chaperone DnaK (alt name: dnaK)
  Species: Escherichia coli HS
  Insert size (bp): 1928
  Tag / fusion protein: V5 (N terminal on insert)
  Cloning method: Restriction Enzyme; 5′ cloning site BamHI (not destroyed); 3′ cloning site NotI (not destroyed)
  Sequencing primers: 5′ LNCX; 3′ BGH-rev
Terms and licenses: Academic/Nonprofit Terms; Industry Terms: Not Available to Industry
Depositor comments: Part of the HSP70 gene family Disclaimer: For cloning the various HSP genes, the Stratagene reference RNA for cDNA synthesis was used and genes were amplified from this mixture that originates from 10 different cell lines from different somatic origin and ultimately coming from 10 different individuals. This strategy was used to maximize the chance for the presence of individual HSP transcripts. Users must be aware that this mixture thus represents 20 complete haploid genomes, meaning that for each individual gene there might be polymorphisms that could potentially have functional consequences. The library was sequence verified only for the presence of the correct gene.
How to cite: pcDNA5/FRT/TO V5 DNAK was a gift from Harm Kampinga (Addgene plasmid # 19517 ; http://n2t.net/addgene:19517 ; RRID:Addgene_19517)
