>Addgene plasmid #19517 | pcDNA5/FRT/TO V5 DNAK | addgene partial sequence | sequence record 25294 | 19517 with LNCX
GCTGTTTTGACCTCCATAGAAGANACCGGGACCGATCCAGCCTCCGGACTCTAGCGTTTAAACTTAAGCT
TGAATTCACCATGGGTAAGCCTATCCCTAACCCTCTCCTCGGTCTCGATTCTACGGGATCCACCATGGGT
AAAATAATTGGTATCGACCTGGGTACTACCAACTCTTGTGTAGCGATTATGGATGGCACCACTCCTCGCG
TGCTGGAGAACGCCGAAGGCGATCGCACCACGCCTTCTATCATTGCCTATACCCAGGATGGTGAAACTCT
AGTTGGTCAGCCGGCTAAACGTCAGGCAGTGACGAACCCGCAAAACACTCTGTTTGCGATTAAACGCCTG
ATTGGTCGCCGCTTCCAGGACGAAGAAGTACAGCGTGATGTTTCCATCATGCCGTTCAAAATTATTGCTG
CTGATAACGGCGACGCATGGGTCGAAGTTAAAGGCCAGAAAATGGCACCGCCGCAGATTTCTGCTGAAGT
GCTGAAAAAAATGAAGAAAACCGCTGAAGATTACCTGGGTGAACCGGTAACTGAAGCTGTTATCACCGT
